Addgene plasmid #39725: KHBD00678
Depositing lab: Bart Deplancke. Depositing organization: Swiss Federal Institute of Technology (EPFL). Publication: Automated protein-DNA interaction screening of Drosophila regulatory elements. Korneel Hens, Jean-Daniel Feuz, Alina Isakova, Antonina Lagovitina, Andreas Massouras, Julien Bryois, Patrick Callaerts, Susan E. Celniker, Bart Deplancke. Nat Methods. 2011 Oct 30;8(12):1065-70. 10.1038/nmeth.1763 PubMed 22037703.
Backbone
  Vector backbone: pDONR221
  Backbone manufacturer: Invitrogen
  Backbone size w/o insert (bp): 2536
  Vector type: Gateway DONR vector
Growth in bacteria
  Bacterial resistance: Kanamycin, 50 μg/mL
  Growth temperature: 37°C
  Growth strain: DH5alpha
  Copy number: High Copy
Gene/Insert
  Gene/Insert name: CG7372 (alt name: FBgn0036522)
  Species: D. melanogaster (fly)
  Insert size (bp): 2913
  Entrez Gene: CG7372 (a.k.a. Dmel_CG7372, Dmel\CG7372)
  Promoter: none
  Cloning method: Gateway Cloning
  Sequencing primers: 5′ M13-F20; 3′ M13R
Terms and licenses: Academic/Nonprofit Terms; Industry Terms: Not Available to Industry
Depositor comments: Please note that the ORFs in this collection were cloned open-ended (without a stop codon).
How to cite: KHBD00678 was a gift from Bart Deplancke (Addgene plasmid # 39725 ; http://n2t.net/addgene:39725 ; RRID:Addgene_39725)
