[The description below was written by a language model from this plasmid's Addgene catalogue record.]
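Description:
KHBD00678 is a Gateway entry clone built in the pDONR221 backbone, carrying the open reading frame of the Drosophila melanogaster gene CG7372 (FBgn0036522). The backbone contributes about 2.5 kb and the insert about 2.9 kb. It is a high-copy bacterial plasmid selected with kanamycin. The insert was introduced by Gateway cloning, which in a DONR vector means recombination of an attB-flanked PCR product into the vector's att sites, replacing the counter-selectable cassette and leaving the ORF flanked by attL sites in the resulting entry clone. No feature table accompanies the record, so the exact positions of the att sites, origin and resistance marker are not documented here. M13 forward and reverse primer sites flanking the insert are listed for sequence verification.

The record lists no promoter, consistent with the plasmid's role as a shuttle and storage clone rather than an expression construct: the ORF is not meant to be expressed from this vector but to be transferred by LR recombination into destination vectors that supply promoters, tags or fusion partners. The depositor notes that ORFs in this collection were cloned open-ended, without a stop codon, which allows in-frame C-terminal fusions after transfer. The clone belongs to a collection associated with a study on automated protein–DNA interaction screening of Drosophila regulatory elements, suggesting that its intended use is generating fusion constructs of CG7372 for such screens. The record does not specify which destination vectors or assay formats were used, nor does it describe the function of the CG7372 protein.
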