>Addgene plasmid #39725 | KHBD00678 | depositor partial sequence | sequence record 50165 | KHBD00678 sequence 2913 bps
ATGCTGAAAATGGCAATGGCAAATGGTGCAAATCCGCTGCAAACAATGAAGAAAGCAAACGGCGACGAGG
AGTCCGATGAGTCCGATATGGAAGAAGAGGAGGAGGATGAGGAAGACGAGGAGGAGGACGATCTGCCGGA
TGTAGCACTCCAAATCGACAGCGAGGATGAGGCGGAACTGGAGGCGCAGCGCATTCGTTTGGTGGAAGAA
GAAGCAGCCAAGACAACAAAAAAGGCCGAGAAAGAACGGCAGCAGCTGCAACAAAAACAACAACGGCAAG
CGCAGGTCAGTAACGGTAACGAAGAGCAGCTGGAGGAAACTCAAAAACCCAGCAACAACAAACGCAAGGC
CCGTGGGAGGCCAAAACGCAAGATATACACTAGCTCGCAGGCCTCCAGTGCCTCCATCGCCTCCAGTGCT
ACCTTGGTGGCCGCTCAAGTTCTCGCAGATCAGAAGTCACGCCGCTTCATCTACAGCTGTACCAGCTGCA
CACACCACTACGACGACAACCTGATCCTGTCCAGACACTTCCAGCTGGAGCATGTCGAGAAATCGAAAAG
GAAGCGAGGCAAAACCAAGGCTTCTGCTGAAGAACCCATGGTTACTCCTCCCTTGATCATTGATCCCTTG
GAAATGGGCCAACTTAAGCCTTGCGCCCAGTTGCTTGTCCAAGGAGAATCCGTGCTGCAACTATGCCTCG
CCTGTAATTCACAGTTTGTGGATGTGGTACGCTTTCAGGAGCATCTTAGCCAGCAGCATGGCTATTTTCA
GTTGCTGGTGCCCAAGGAGGAACCCACCGATCTCCCACCGCATGCCATGGTCACAATTCCCGGGGCTTTG
GCTCTGAACAGGGCCAATGCCCAGCTTCAGCTGCCCATTCCAGCTCCGGAAACTCCGCCACCCGAGCAGG
ACGGCAAGGAGGCTCCACCAAGTAACGCGTCCAATGACAAGGAGGATCTCACCATGATCAACGACATGGT
GGCGGTTATTGCAGCCGAGCGAGTGAAGAAAACCAGCAGCTCCAAGGTCAACAAGATGATCATCAAGCTT
CCTATGCCCAAAAAAAGAGGCAGAAAGCGCACCAAGCCGGAGAGCCTGCGAGACGAACAGGATAATGCGG
AGAAGACGGACAAGAAGAAAAAACTGAACAAAGAGGAGGGACAGCAGCCAGTATTGGAGCCACTGCAGGC
CAAAAAAACAAGCAACCAGGCGGAGAACGGTGCAACGCAGTCAAATAATGTCGTAAAAGTTCAACAGAAC
GCAAAGGGATCAAAAAAAGACGGTACTCAGTCGGCCCAGAAATCTGAGACTAATCCCAAGCACCTAGAGA
ATGCTGAGACAAATTCAAAGGATAATACAGAATCCGTGGCTCTGAAAGAAACCATCCACGATAAGCAGTT
GACAATCGATGAAGCAGGCAAAGCAGGGACACAAAAAGATGACAACAGCCACCAGAAGCAGTTGGACAAG
AATGAGGCGAATGCTGGCAAATCTAAAATGGTGGATCAAGTGCATCAGCAAATGCCTGTCGAGAGTGCAA
AGGATCACCAGCAGATGACAGAGGAACCCACCAATTCAACCAAGCGCAAGCGCGGACGCAAAGAGCGTAA
GTCACCGACACCCGTACTCATTCCGCTGGGAGACAAAGAAATCAAGGAGGAGCCAGAACTCCCAGAGCGG
CGCATGCGCAAGAGCCGCCAGCATGTGGACTACGTTGTCGAAATTAAAGATGAGGAGGAGGATGATGACG
AGGTGGAAGAGGCTGAGGTGGATGATGACTCCTCAGCCACTATTTCGCCGCACAACAGCTCAACAGATGA
GAGTTTTACCTCGATTAAACGTGAGTCATCGGAGGAATCGCAGCACAACGGAATCGGGGGAATTCACACC
TGTAATTTCTGTGGCAAAACCTTTAAGCGCTTCTCAAGAATGCAAGATCACCTGCGCCTCCATACCGGCG
AGAAACCATACGTGTGTGGACAGTGCGGCAGGGCTTTCCGTCTAAAGATGCGTCTGGTGGAGCATCAATT
GCGTCATCGCGCCGAGAAAGCATACAAATGCGATATCTGTTCAATGCCACTGGCCACCAAGCAGGATCTC
TCGCTGCACATGCGTCATCACAAGAACGATCGGCGCTACAAGTGCGACAAGTGCAACAAAGGATTTGTTC
GCAGCTCAGATTTGTCCATCCACGTGCGGATTCACACGGGTGAAAAGCCATACAGCTGCGATCTGTGTGG
TAAGGCGTTCCGTGCACGCCAGAATCTGGTGGTCCATCGACGCACTCATCTCGGCGATAAACCCATTCAG
TGCGAGCTGTGCGACAAGCGTTTCGCCCGCAAGATAGATATGCGGGTGCACATGCGCAGGCACACAGGTG
AAAAACCCTACAACTGCGATGCCTGTCAGCGTGGCTACTCGTCGCGTGTAAATCTATTGCGCCATCAGGA
GCGGGAGCATGGCATCGAGGAGCAAGTCCCTGGATCTGGCCAGGCGGATAAGAAGCACACAAAAACGGCA
ACAGAAAACGAGCAAGAAAACGAACCCAAAGCCAAAGCAGCGCCACGACGTCCGCGACGCGAGAAGCTGC
AGCAAAAGATTGCTGCTCAGGAGAAGCTACTGAATGACCTGAAGCGTAGCTTGAGTGCTATGCCAGAAAT
ACCTGAGGAGTCAGCGCAGGTCAAACTTGATGGATCTGGCCAGGACATACCGGCAGATGCCGGAGCAGGA
CATGCTCAAGTCCAAGTCACGCTGTCCATGCAAATGGAGCCAGCACCCAATACCGAAGACGACGAGGAGA
TCACGCCGGAGAAGGAGAACGCTTTGTCCAGCTCGATGACAGCCGATGGCAAGACAAAGGCGAATCGCAA
GATAACCAGTTACTTCACTGTCGTGGGTCAGCAGGCGGAAATT
