>Addgene plasmid #39725 | KHBD00678 | addgene partial sequence | sequence record 51983 | M13Rev
AATAATGATTTTATTTTGACTGATAGTGACCTGTTCGTTGCAACAAATTGATAAGCAATGCTTTCTTATA
ATGCCAACTTTGTACAAGAAAGTTGGCAAAATTTCCGCCTGCTGACCCACGACAGTGAAGTAACTGGTTA
TCTTGCGATTCGCCTTTGTCTTGCCATCGGCTGTCATCGAGCTGGACAAAGCGTTCTCCTTCTCCGGCGT
GATCTCCTCGTCGTCTTCGGTATTGGGTGCTGGCTCCATTTGCATGGACAGCGTGACTTGGACTTGAGCA
TGTCCTGCTCCGGCATCTGCCGGTATGTCCTGGCCAGATCCATCAAGTTTGACCTGCGCTGACTCCTCAG
GTATTTCTGGCATAGCACTCAAGCTACGCTTCAGGTCATTCAGTAGCTTCTCCTGAGCAGCAATCTTTTG
CTGCAGCTTCTCGCGTCGCGGACGTCGTGGCGCTGCTTTGGCTTTGGGTTCGTTTTCTTGCTCGTTTTCT
GTTGCCGTTTTTGTGTGCTTCTTATCCGCCTGGCCAGATCCAGGGACTTGCTCCTCGATGCCATGCTCCC
GCTCCTGATGGCGCAATAGATTTACACGCGACGAGTAGCCACGCTGACAGGCATCGCAGTTGTAGGGTTT
TTCACCTGTGTGCCTGCGCATGTGCACCCGCATATCTATCTTGCGGGCGAA
